Addgene plasmid #188734: pAAV-CAG-miniGFP2-P2A-FusionRed
Purpose: Express miniGFP2 and FusionRed in mammalian cells
Depositing lab: Kiryl Piatkevich. Depositing organization: Westlake University. Publication: Enhanced small green fluorescent proteins as a multisensing platform for biosensor development. Liang GT, Lai C, Yue Z, Zhang H, Li D, Chen Z, Lu X, Tao L, Subach FV, Piatkevich KD. Front Bioeng Biotechnol. 2022 Oct 17;10:1039317. doi: 10.3389/fbioe.2022.1039317. eCollection 2022. PubMed 36324888.
Backbone
  Vector backbone: pAAV
  Backbone size w/o insert (bp): 4717
  Total vector size (bp): 5845
  Vector type: Mammalian Expression, AAV
Growth in bacteria
  Bacterial resistance: Ampicillin, 100 μg/mL
  Growth temperature: 37°C
  Growth strain: NEB Stable
  Copy number: Unknown
Gene/Insert
  Gene/Insert name: miniGFP2
  Species: Synthetic
  Insert size (bp): 330
  Promoter: CAG
  Tag / fusion protein: FusionRed
  Cloning method: Restriction Enzyme; 5′ cloning site BamHI (not destroyed); 3′ cloning site EcoRI (not destroyed)
  Sequencing primers: 5′ GCAACGTGCTGGTTATTGTG; 3′ CATAGCGTAAAAGGAGCAACA
Terms and licenses: Academic/Nonprofit Terms; Industry Terms: Not Available to Industry
How to cite: pAAV-CAG-miniGFP2-P2A-FusionRed was a gift from Kiryl Piatkevich (Addgene plasmid # 188734 ; http://n2t.net/addgene:188734 ; RRID:Addgene_188734)
