[The description below was written by a language model from this plasmid's Addgene catalogue record and pLannotate feature annotations shown in this document.]
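Description:
pAAV-CAG-miniGFP2-P2A-FusionRed is an adeno-associated virus transfer plasmid built on a pAAV backbone for co-expressing two fluorescent proteins in mammalian cells. It can be used by direct transfection or, in principle, after packaging into recombinant AAV. It is propagated in bacteria through a high-copy ColE1/pUC-type origin and selected with ampicillin via the β-lactamase gene. An f1 phage origin is also present. The expression cassette lies between AAV2 inverted terminal repeats, which provide the cis signals for genome replication and encapsidation. Both ITRs are annotated only as fragments in the sequenced record. This is common for these recombination-prone, hard-to-sequence repeats and fits with the use of a recombination-deficient growth strain. The catalogue lists a total size of 5,845 bp, whereas the sequenced record is 5,698 nt.

Expression is driven by the CAG promoter, annotated here as its parts: the CMV enhancer, the chicken β-actin promoter and chimeric β-actin/β-globin intron sequence. The short "HBB" hit is most likely the rabbit β-globin portion of that promoter. The first open reading frame is miniGFP2, a small synthetic green fluorescent protein cloned between BamHI and EcoRI. The annotation tool labels it as iLov, a flavin-binding fluorescent protein, which suggests that miniGFP2 is closely related to it. As the plasmid name indicates, a P2A self-cleaving peptide follows, although it is not annotated, and then comes the red fluorescent protein FusionRed. The two proteins are therefore made from one transcript as separate polypeptides. A WPRE enhances transcript stability and expression, and an SV40 polyadenylation signal terminates the message. With FusionRed as a co-translated reference signal, the construct is suited to comparing miniGFP2 brightness and expression across mammalian cells.
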