Features (pLannotate 1.2.2; 18 found; start..end, strand, type, name):
     31..279     +  enhancer       CMV enhancer (fragment): human cytomegalovirus immediate early enhancer
    281..558     +  promoter       chicken β-actin promoter: No description available
    559..694     +  intron         hybrid intron (fragment): hybrid between chicken β-actin (CBA) and minute virus of mice (MMV) introns (Gray et al., 2011)
    783..913     +  intron         chimeric intron (fragment): chimera between introns from chicken β-actin and rabbit β-globin
    911..973     +  CDS            HBB (fragment): HBB_LEPEU - Experimental evidence at protein level: Swiss-Prot protein existence level 1. Involved in oxygen transport from the lung to the various peripheral tissues. From Lepus europaeus (European hare).
    985..1350    +  CDS            iLov: iLov is a multistate cyan fluorescent protein published in 2008, derived from Broad host range vector vector pCVD060. It requires the cofactor flavin for fluorescence.
   1408..2103    +  CDS            FusionRed: FusionRed is a basic (constitutively fluorescent) red fluorescent protein published in 2012, derived from Entacmaea quadricolor. It has low acid sensitivity.
   2107..2131    +  misc_feature   MCS (fragment): pBluescript multiple cloning site
   2131..2719    +  misc_feature   WPRE: woodchuck hepatitis virus posttranscriptional regulatory element
   2762..2883    -  polyA_signal   SV40 poly(A) signal: SV40 polyadenylation signal
   2906..2974    -  CDS            large T antigen (fragment): large T antigen from SV40 (simian virus 40)
   3045..3102    +  repeat_region  AAV2 ITR (fragment): inverted terminal repeat of adeno-associated virus serotype 2 inverted
   3262..3850    -  rep_origin     ori: high-copy-number ColE1/pMB1/pBR322/pUC origin of replication
   4021..4881    -  CDS            AmpR: β-lactamase; bla; confers resistance to ampicillin, carbenicillin, and related antibiotics
   4882..4986    -  promoter       AmpR promoter: bla
   5039..5467    -  rep_origin     f1 ori (sequence partly withheld): f1 bacteriophage origin of replication; arrow indicates direction of (+) strand synthesis
   5472..5541    -  CDS            lacZα (fragment): LacZα fragment of β-galactosidase; lacZ fragment
   5536..5668    -  repeat_region  AAV2 ITR (fragment): inverted terminal repeat of adeno-associated virus serotype 2 inverted
>Addgene plasmid #188734 | pAAV-CAG-miniGFP2-P2A-FusionRed | addgene full sequence | sequence record 389471 | Addgene NGS Result
TATCTACGTAGCCATGCTCTAGGAAGAGTACCATTGACGTCAATAATGACGTATGTTCCCATAGTAACGC
CAATAGGGACTTTCCATTGACGTCAATGGGTGGAGTATTTACGGTAAACTGCCCACTTGGCAGTACATCA
AGTGTATCATATGCCAAGTACGCCCCCTATTGACGTCAATGACGGTAAATGGCCCGCCTGGCATTATGCC
CAGTACATGACCTTATGGGACTTTCCTACTTGGCAGTACATCTACGTATTAGTCATCGCTATTACCATGG
TCGAGGTGAGCCCCACGTTCTGCTTCACTCTCCCCATCTCCCCCCCCTCCCCACCCCCAATTTTGTATTT
ATTTATTTTTTAATTATTTTGTGCAGCGATGGGGGCGGGGGGGGGGGGGGGGCGCGCGCCAGGCGGGGCG
GGGCGGGGCGAGGGGCGGGGCGGGGCGAGGCGGAGAGGTGCGGCGGCAGCCAATCAGAGCGGCGCGCTCC
GAAAGTTTCCTTTTATGGCGAGGCGGCGGCGGCGGCGGCCCTATAAAAAGCGAAGCGCGCGGCGGGCGGG
AGTCGCTGCGCGCTGCCTTCGCCCCGTGCCCCGCTCCGCCGCCGCCTCGCGCCGCCCGCCCCGGCTCTGA
CTGACCGCGTTACTCCCACAGGTGAGCGGGCGGGACGGCCCTTCTCCTCCGGGCTGTAATTAGCGCTTGG
TTTAATGACGGCTTGTTTCTTTTCTGTGGCTGCGTGAAAGCCTTGAGGGGCTCCGGGAGGGCCCTTTGTG
CGGGGGGAGCGGCTCGGGGCTGTCCGCGGGGGGACGGCTGCCTTCGGGGGGGACGGGGCAGGGCGGGGTT
CGGCTTCTGGCGTGTGACCGGCGGCTCTAGAGCCTCTGCTAACCATGTTCATGCCTTCTTCTTTTTCCTA
CAGCTCCTGGGCAACGTGCTGGTTATTGTGCTGTCTCATCATTTTGGCAAAGAATTGGATCCGGTACCGC
CACCATGGAGAAGTCCTTTGTGATTACAGACCCATGGCTGCCCGACTACCCTATTATTTCCGCTAGTGAC
GGATTCCTGGAGCTGACCGAGTATTCTCGGGATGAAATCATGGGAAGGAACGCACGCTTCCTGCAGGGAC
CCGAGACTGACCAGGCCACCGTGCAGAAGATCCGGGACGCTATTCGAGATCGGAGACCTACCACAGTCCA
GCTGATCAACTACACAAAGAGCGGCAAGAAGTTCTGGAATCTGTTGCACCTGCAGCCTGTGTTTGACGGA
AAAGGCGGGCTGCAGTATTTTATTGGAGTGCAGCTGGTCGGCTCCGATCATGTCCGACCGGTTCACGTGG
GAAGTGGGGCTACAAACTTCTCACTGCTGAAACAGGCCGGGGATGTGGAGGAAAACCCAGGACCACACGT
GACTAGTATGGTGAGCGAGCTGATTAAGGAGAACATGCCCATGAAGCTGTACATGGAGGGCACCGTGAAC
AACCACCACTTCAAGTGCACATCCGAGGGCGAAGGCAAGCCCTACGAGGGCACCCAGACCATGAGAATCA
AGGTCGTCGAGGGCGGCCCTCTCCCCTTCGCCTTCGACATCCTGGCTACCAGCTTCATGTACGGCAGCAG
AACCTTCATCAAGCACCCTCCGGGCATCCCCGACTTCTTTAAGCAGTCCTTCCCTGAGGGCTTCACATGG
GAGAGAGTCACCACATACGAAGACGGGGGCGTGCTGACCGCTACCCAGGACACCAGCCTCCAGGACGGCT
GCCTCATCTACAACGTCAAGGTTAGAGGGGTGAACTTCCCAGCCAACGGCCCTGTGATGCAGAAGAAAAC
ACTCGGCTGGGAGGCCTCCACCGAGACGATGTACCCTGCTGACGGAGGACTGGAAGGCGCATGTGACATG
GCTCTGAAGCTCGTGGGAGGAGGACACCTGATCTGCAACCTTGAGACAACATACAGATCCAAGAAACCCG
CTACGAACCTCAAGATGCCCGGCGTCTACAACGTGGACCACAGACTGGAAAGAATCAAGGAGGCCGACGA
TGAGACATACGTCGAGCAGCACGAGGTGGCTGTGGCCAGATACTCTACTGGTGGCGCTGGTGATGGAGGT
AAATAAGAATTCGATATCAAGCTTATCGATAATCAACCTCTGGATTACAAAATTTGTGAAAGATTGACTG
GTATTCTTAACTATGTTGCTCCTTTTACGCTATGTGGATACGCTGCTTTAATGCCTTTGTATCATGCTAT
TGCTTCCCGTATGGCTTTCATTTTCTCCTCCTTGTATAAATCCTGGTTGCTGTCTCTTTATGAGGAGTTG
TGGCCCGTTGTCAGGCAACGTGGCGTGGTGTGCACTGTGTTTGCTGACGCAACCCCCACTGGTTGGGGCA
TTGCCACCACCTGTCAGCTCCTTTCCGGGACTTTCGCTTTCCCCCTCCCTATTGCCACGGCGGAACTCAT
CGCCGCCTGCCTTGCCCGCTGCTGGACAGGGGCTCGGCTGTTGGGCACTGACAATTCCGTGGTGTTGTCG
GGGAAATCATCGTCCTTTCCTTGGCTGCTCGCCTGTGTTGCCACCTGGATTCTGCGCGGGACGTCCTTCT
GCTACGTCCCTTCGGCCCTCAATCCAGCGGACCTTCCTTCCCGCGGCCTGCTGCCGGCTCTGCGGCCTCT
TCCGCGTCTTCGCCTTCGCCCTCAGACGAGTCGGATCTCCCTTTGGGCCGCCTCCCCGCATCGATACCGT
CGACCCGGGCGGCCGCTTCGAGCAGACATGATAAGATACATTGATGAGTTTGGACAAACCACAACTAGAA
TGCAGTGAAAAAAATGCTTTATTTGTGAAATTTGTGATGCTATTGCTTTATTTGTAACCATTATAAGCTG
CAATAAACAAGTTAACAACAACAATTGCATTCATTTTATGTTTCAGGTTCAGGGGGAGATGTGGGAGGTT
TTTTAAAGCAAGTAAAACCTCTACAAATGTGGTAAAATCGATAAGGATCTTCCTAGAGCATGGCTACGTA
GATAAGTAGCATGGCGGGTTAATCATTAACTACAAGGAACCCCTAGTGATGGAGTTGGCCACTCCCTCTC
TGCGCGCTCGCTCGCTCACTGACTCGCTGCGCTCGGTCGTTCGGCTGCGGCGAGCGGTATCAGCTCACTC
AAAGGCGGTAATACGGTTATCCACAGAATCAGGGGATAACGCAGGAAAGAACATGTGAGCAAAAGGCCAG
CAAAAGGCCAGGAACCGTAAAAAGGCCGCGTTGCTGGCGTTTTTCCATAGGCTCCGCCCCCCTGACGAGC
ATCACAAAAATCGACGCTCAAGTCAGAGGTGGCGAAACCCGACAGGACTATAAAGATACCAGGCGTTTCC
CCCTGGAAGCTCCCTCGTGCGCTCTCCTGTTCCGACCCTGCCGCTTACCGGATACCTGTCCGCCTTTCTC
CCTTCGGGAAGCGTGGCGCTTTCTCATAGCTCACGCTGTAGGTATCTCAGTTCGGTGTAGGTCGTTCGCT
CCAAGCTGGGCTGTGTGCACGAACCCCCCGTTCAGCCCGACCGCTGCGCCTTATCCGGTAACTATCGTCT
TGAGTCCAACCCGGTAAGACACGACTTATCGCCACTGGCAGCAGCCACTGGTAACAGGATTAGCAGAGCG
AGGTATGTAGGCGGTGCTACAGAGTTCTTGAAGTGGTGGCCTAACTACGGCTACACTAGAAGAACAGTAT
TTGGTATCTGCGCTCTGCTGAAGCCAGTTACCTTCGGAAAAAGAGTTGGTAGCTCTTGATCCGGCAAACA
AACCACCGCTGGTAGCGGTGGTTTTTTTGTTTGCAAGCAGCAGATTACGCGCAGAAAAAAAGGATCTCAA
GAAGATCCTTTGATCTTTTCTACGGGGTCTGACGCTCAGTGGAACGAAAACTCACGTTAAGGGATTTTGG
TCATGAGATTATCAAAAAGGATCTTCACCTAGATCCTTTTAAATTAAAAATGAAGTTTTAAATCAATCTA
AAGTATATATGAGTAAACTTGGTCTGACAGTTACCAATGCTTAATCAGTGAGGCACCTATCTCAGCGATC
TGTCTATTTCGTTCATCCATAGTTGCCTGACTCCCCGTCGTGTAGATAACTACGATACGGGAGGGCTTAC
CATCTGGCCCCAGTGCTGCAATGATACCGCGAGACCCACGCTCACCGGCTCCAGATTTATCAGCAATAAA
CCAGCCAGCCGGAAGGGCCGAGCGCAGAAGTGGTCCTGCAACTTTATCCGCCTCCATCCAGTCTATTAAT
TGTTGCCGGGAAGCTAGAGTAAGTAGTTCGCCAGTTAATAGTTTGCGCAACGTTGTTGCCATTGCTACAG
GCATCGTGGTGTCACGCTCGTCGTTTGGTATGGCTTCATTCAGCTCCGGTTCCCAACGATCAAGGCGAGT
TACATGATCCCCCATGTTGTGCAAAAAAGCGGTTAGCTCCTTCGGTCCTCCGATCGTTGTCAGAAGTAAG
TTGGCCGCAGTGTTATCACTCATGGTTATGGCAGCACTGCATAATTCTCTTACTGTCATGCCATCCGTAA
GATGCTTTTCTGTGACTGGTGAGTACTCAACCAAGTCATTCTGAGAATAGTGTATGCGGCGACCGAGTTG
CTCTTGCCCGGCGTCAATACGGGATAATACCGCGCCACATAGCAGAACTTTAAAAGTGCTCATCATTGGA
AAACGTTCTTCGGGGCGAAAACTCTCAAGGATCTTACCGCTGTTGAGATCCAGTTCGATGTAACCCACTC
GTGCACCCAACTGATCTTCAGCATCTTTTACTTTCACCAGCGTTTCTGGGTGAGCAAAAACAGGAAGGCA
AAATGCCGCAAAAAAGGGAATAAGGGCGACACGGAAATGTTGAATACTCATACTCTTCCTTTTTCAATAT
TATTGAAGCATTTATCAGGGTTATTGTCTCATGAGCGGATACATATTTGAATGTATTTAGAAAAATAAAC
AAATAGGGGTTCCGCGCACATTTCCCCGAAAAGTGCCACCTAAATTGTAAGCGTTAATATTTTGTTAAAA
TTCGCGTTAAATTTTTGTTAAATCAGCTCATTTTTTAACCAATAGGCCGAAATCGGCAAAATCCCTTATA
AATCAAAAGAATAGACCGAGATAGGGT
[37 nt withheld, positions 5138-5174]
AAAGAACGTGGACTCCAACGTCAAAGG
[49 nt withheld, positions 5202-5250]
T
[91 nt withheld, positions 5252-5342]
G
[124 nt withheld, positions 5344-5467]
CCCATTCGCCATTCAGGCTGCGCAACTGTTGGGAAGGGCGATCGGTGCGGGCCTCTTCGCTATTACGCCA
GCTGCGCGCTCGCTCGCTCACTGAGGCCGCCCGGGCAAAGCCCGGGCGTCGGGCGACCTTTGGTCGCCCG
GCCTCAGTGAGCGAGCGAGCGCGCAGAGAGGGAGTGGCCAACTCCATCACTAGGGGTTCCTTGTAGTTAA
TGATTAACCCGCCATGCTACT
